Addgene plasmid #176196: pMCSG7(gfcB)
Purpose: gfcB protein expression
Depositing lab: Mark Saper. Depositing organization: University of Michigan. Publication: Escherichia coli O127 group 4 capsule proteins assemble at the outer membrane. Larson MR, Biddle K, Gorman A, Boutom S, Rosenshine I, Saper MA. PLoS One. 2021 Nov 15;16(11):e0259900. doi: 10.1371/journal.pone.0259900. eCollection 2021. PubMed 34780538.
Backbone
  Vector backbone: pMCSG7
  Vector type: Bacterial Expression
Growth in bacteria
  Bacterial resistance: Ampicillin, 100 μg/mL
  Growth temperature: 37°C
  Growth strain: DH5alpha
  Copy number: Unknown
Gene/Insert
  Gene/Insert name: gfcB (alt name: ymcC)
  Species: E. coli E2348/69 O127:H6
  Promoter: T7
  Tag / fusion protein: 6xHis-TeV (N terminal on insert)
  Cloning method: Ligation Independent Cloning
  Sequencing primers: 5′ T7; 3′ T7 Terminator TATGCTAGTTATTGCTCAG
Terms and licenses: Academic/Nonprofit Terms; Industry Terms: Not Available to Industry
Depositor comments: encodes His6-(x)8-TeV-GfcB(17-214)
How to cite: pMCSG7(gfcB) was a gift from Mark Saper (Addgene plasmid # 176196 ; http://n2t.net/addgene:176196 ; RRID:Addgene_176196)
