[The description below was written by a language model from this plasmid's Addgene catalogue record and pLannotate feature annotations shown in this document.]
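Description:
pMCSG7(gfcB) is a 5,884-nt bacterial expression plasmid built on pMCSG7, a pET-style ligation-independent cloning vector, for producing the GfcB protein (also called YmcC) from enteropathogenic E. coli E2348/69 (O127:H6). It replicates from a ColE1/pBR322-type origin accompanied by the rop gene and the bom mobility region, which is consistent with pBR322-like copy-number control, although the record lists copy number as unknown. Selection is by ampicillin through the bla gene and its own promoter. A partial f1 origin and short fragments of the tetracycline resistance gene are backbone remnants and are not expected to be functional.

The expression cassette lies on the reverse strand. A T7 promoter is followed immediately by a lac operator and the strong phage T7 gene 10 ribosome binding site, then the open reading frame, then the T7 terminator. The plasmid carries lacI under its native promoter, so transcription stays repressed until IPTG is added, and expression requires a host that supplies T7 RNA polymerase. According to the depositor, the product is His6, an eight-residue spacer, a TEV protease site, and GfcB residues 17–214. This truncated form omits the first 16 residues, and the affinity tag can be cleaved off after nickel purification. The annotation tool does not mark this N-terminal tag, which would sit in the gap between the RBS and the gfcB match. It does flag a short His-tag fragment and a SET1 fragment downstream of the insert. These look like vector-derived sequence, and the record gives no indication that they are translated. The stated purpose is gfcB protein expression, in connection with work on assembly of group 4 capsule proteins at the outer membrane.
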