Features (pLannotate 1.2.2; 19 found; start..end, strand, type, name):
    503..524     +  protein_bind   CAP binding site: CAP binding activates transcription in the presence of cAMP. E. coli catabolite activator protein
    539..830     +  CDS            TcR (fragment): tetracycline efflux protein; tet; confers resistance to tetracycline
    902..1282    -  CDS            YPB1_ECOLX: Protein predicted: Swiss-Prot protein existence level 4. From Escherichia coli.
   1299..1490    +  CDS            rop: Rop protein, which maintains plasmids at low copy number; rop
   1592..1731    +  misc_feature   bom: basis of mobility region from pBR322
   1917..2505    -  rep_origin     ori: high-copy-number ColE1/pMB1/pBR322/pUC origin of replication
   2676..3536    -  CDS            AmpR: β-lactamase; bla; confers resistance to ampicillin, carbenicillin, and related antibiotics
   3537..3640    -  promoter       AmpR promoter: bla
   3683..3913    -  rep_origin     f1 ori (fragment) (sequence partly withheld): f1 bacteriophage origin of replication; arrow indicates direction of (+) strand synthesis
   3950..3997    -  terminator     T7 terminator: transcription terminator for bacteriophage T7 RNA polymerase
   4005..4054    -  CDS            SET1 (fragment): solubility-enhancement tag derived from T7 phage gene 10B
   4064..4081    -  CDS            9xHis (fragment): 9xHis affinity tag
   4148..4756    -  CDS            gfcB (fragment): GFCB_ECOLI - Also known as ymcC. Experimental evidence at protein level: Swiss-Prot protein existence level 1. From Escherichia coli (strain K12).
   4821..4843    -  RBS            RBS: efficient ribosome binding site from bacteriophage T7 gene 10 (Olins and Rangwala, 1989)
   4858..4882    -  protein_bind   lac operator: The lac repressor binds to the lac operator to inhibit transcription in E. coli. This inhibition can be relieved by adding lactose or isopropyl-β-D-thiogalactopyranoside (IPTG). lac repressor encoded by lacI
   4883..4901    -  promoter       T7 promoter: promoter for bacteriophage T7 RNA polymerase
   4927..5206    +  CDS            TcR (fragment): tetracycline efflux protein; tet; confers resistance to tetracycline
   5214..5291    +  promoter       lacI promoter: lacI
   5292..490     +  CDS            lacI (across the origin): lac repressor; lacI; The lac repressor binds to the lac operator to inhibit transcription in E. coli. This inhibition can be relieved by adding lactose or isopropyl-β-D-thiogalactopyranoside (IPTG).
>Addgene plasmid #176196 | pMCSG7(gfcB) | addgene full sequence | sequence record 345149 | Addgene NGS Result
GGCTGGCTGGCATAAATATCTCACTCGCAATCAAATTCAGCCGATAGCGGAACGGGAAGGCGACTGGAGT
GCCATGTCCGGTTTTCAACAAACCATGCAAATGCTGAATGAGGGCATCGTTCCCACTGCGATGCTGGTTG
CCAACGATCAGATGGCGCTGGGCGCAATGCGCGCCATTACCGAGTCCGGGCTGCGCGTTGGTGCGGATAT
CTCGGTAGTGGGATACGACGATACCGAAGACAGCTCATGTTATATCCCGCCGTTAACCACCATCAAACAG
GATTTTCGCCTGCTGGGGCAAACCAGCGTGGACCGCTTGCTGCAACTCTCTCAGGGCCAGGCGGTGAAGG
GCAATCAGCTGTTGCCCGTCTCACTGGTGAAAAGAAAAACCACCCTGGCGCCCAATACGCAAACCGCCTC
TCCCCGCGCGTTGGCCGATTCATTAATGCAGCTGGCACGACAGGTTTCCCGACTGGAAAGCGGGCAGTGA
GCGCAACGCAATTAATGTAAGTTAGCTCACTCATTAGGCACCGGGATCTCGACCGATGCCCTTGAGAGCC
TTCAACCCAGTCAGCTCCTTCCGGTGGGCGCGGGGCATGACTATCGTCGCCGCACTTATGACTGTCTTCT
TTATCATGCAACTCGTAGGACAGGTGCCGGCAGCGCTCTGGGTCATTTTCGGCGAGGACCGCTTTCGCTG
GAGCGCGACGATGATCGGCCTGTCGCTTGCGGTATTCGGAATCTTGCACGCCCTCGCTCAAGCCTTCGTC
ACTGGTCCCGCCACCAAACGTTTCGGCGAGAAGCAGGCCATTATCGCCGGCATGGCGGCCCCACGGGTGC
GCATGATCGTGCTCCTGTCGTTGAGGACCCGGCTAGGCTGGCGGGGTTGCCTTACTGGTTAGCAGAATGA
ATCACCGATACGCGAGCGAACGTGAAGCGACTGCTGCTGCAAAACGTCTGCGACCTGAGCAACAACATGA
ATGGTCTTCGGTTTCCGTGTTTCGTAAAGTCTGGAAACGCGGAAGTCAGCGCCCTGCACCATTATGTTCC
GGATCTGCATCGCAGGATGCTGCTGGCTACCCTGTGGAACACCTACATCTGTATTAACGAAGCGCTGGCA
TTGACCCTGAGTGATTTTTCTCTGGTCCCGCCGCATCCATACCGCCAGTTGTTTACCCTCACAACGTTCC
AGTAACCGGGCATGTTCATCATCAGTAACCCGTATCGTGAGCATCCTCTCTCGTTTCATCGGTATCATTA
CCCCCATGAACAGAAATCCCCCTTACACGGAGGCATCAGTGACCAAACAGGAAAAAACCGCCCTTAACAT
GGCCCGCTTTATCAGAAGCCAGACATTAACGCTTCTGGAGAAACTCAACGAGCTGGACGCGGATGAACAG
GCAGACATCTGTGAATCGCTTCACGACCACGCTGATGAGCTTTACCGCAGCTGCCTCGCGCGTTTCGGTG
ATGACGGTGAAAACCTCTGACACATGCAGCTCCCGGAGACGGTCACAGCTTGTCTGTAAGCGGATGCCGG
GAGCAGACAAGCCCGTCAGGGCGCGTCAGCGGGTGTTGGCGGGTGTCGGGGCGCAGCCATGACCCAGTCA
CGTAGCGATAGCGGAGTGTATACTGGCTTAACTATGCGGCATCAGAGCAGATTGTACTGAGAGTGCACCA
TTGCGGTGTGAAATACCGCACAGATGCGTAAGGAGAAAATACCGCATCAGGCGCTCTTCCGCTTCCTCGC
TCACTGACTCGCTGCGCTCGGTCGTTCGGCTGCGGCGAGCGGTATCAGCTCACTCAAAGGCGGTAATACG
GTTATCCACAGAATCAGGGGATAACGCAGGAAAGAACATGTGAGCAAAAGGCCAGCAAAAGGCCAGGAAC
CGTAAAAAGGCCGCGTTGCTGGCGTTTTTCCATAGGCTCCGCCCCCCTGACGAGCATCACAAAAATCGAC
GCTCAAGTCAGAGGTGGCGAAACCCGACAGGACTATAAAGATACCAGGCGTTTCCCCCTGGAAGCTCCCT
CGTGCGCTCTCCTGTTCCGACCCTGCCGCTTACCGGATACCTGTCCGCCTTTCTCCCTTCGGGAAGCGTG
GCGCTTTCTCATAGCTCACGCTGTAGGTATCTCAGTTCGGTGTAGGTCGTTCGCTCCAAGCTGGGCTGTG
TGCACGAACCCCCCGTTCAGCCCGACCGCTGCGCCTTATCCGGTAACTATCGTCTTGAGTCCAACCCGGT
AAGACACGACTTATCGCCACTGGCAGCAGCCACTGGTAACAGGATTAGCAGAGCGAGGTATGTAGGCGGT
GCTACAGAGTTCTTGAAGTGGTGGCCTAACTACGGCTACACTAGAAGGACAGTATTTGGTATCTGCGCTC
TGCTGAAGCCAGTTACCTTCGGAAAAAGAGTTGGTAGCTCTTGATCCGGCAAACAAACCACCGCTGGTAG
CGGTGGTTTTTTTGTTTGCAAGCAGCAGATTACGCGCAGAAAAAAAGGATCTCAAGAAGATCCTTTGATC
TTTTCTACGGGGTCTGACGCTCAGTGGAACGAAAACTCACGTTAAGGGATTTTGGTCATGAGATTATCAA
AAAGGATCTTCACCTAGATCCTTTTAAATTAAAAATGAAGTTTTAAATCAATCTAAAGTATATATGAGTA
AACTTGGTCTGACAGTTACCAATGCTTAATCAGTGAGGCACCTATCTCAGCGATCTGTCTATTTCGTTCA
TCCATAGTTGCCTGACTCCCCGTCGTGTAGATAACTACGATACGGGAGGGCTTACCATCTGGCCCCAGTG
CTGCAATGATACCGCGAGACCCACGCTCACCGGCTCCAGATTTATCAGCAATAAACCAGCCAGCCGGAAG
GGCCGAGCGCAGAAGTGGTCCTGCAACTTTATCCGCCTCCATCCAGTCTATTAATTGTTGCCGGGAAGCT
AGAGTAAGTAGTTCGCCAGTTAATAGTTTGCGCAACGTTGTTGCCATTGCTGCAGGCATCGTGGTGTCAC
GCTCGTCGTTTGGTATGGCTTCATTCAGCTCCGGTTCCCAACGATCAAGGCGAGTTACATGATCCCCCAT
GTTGTGCAAAAAAGCGGTTAGCTCCTTCGGTCCTCCGATCGTTGTCAGAAGTAAGTTGGCCGCAGTGTTA
TCACTCATGGTTATGGCAGCACTGCATAATTCTCTTACTGTCATGCCATCCGTAAGATGCTTTTCTGTGA
CTGGTGAGTACTCAACCAAGTCATTCTGAGAATAGTGTATGCGGCGACCGAGTTGCTCTTGCCCGGCGTC
AATACGGGATAATACCGCGCCACATAGCAGAACTTTAAAAGTGCTCATCATTGGAAAACGTTCTTCGGGG
CGAAAACTCTCAAGGATCTTACCGCTGTTGAGATCCAGTTCGATGTAACCCACTCGTGCACCCAACTGAT
CTTCAGCATCTTTTACTTTCACCAGCGTTTCTGGGTGAGCAAAAACAGGAAGGCAAAATGCCGCAAAAAA
GGGAATAAGGGCGACACGGAAATGTTGAATACTCATACTCTTCCTTTTTCAAATTATTGAAGCATTTATC
AGGGTTATTGTCTCATGAGCGGATACATATTTGAATGTATTTAGAAAAATAAACAAATAGGGGTTCCGCG
CACATTTCCCCGAAAAGTGCCACCTAAATTGTAAGCGTTAATGTGAACCATCACCCT
[91 nt withheld, positions 3698-3788]
G
[124 nt withheld, positions 3790-3913]
CCCATTCGCCAATCCGGATATAGTTCCTCCTTTCAGCAAAAAACCCCTCAAGACCCGTTTAGAGGCCCCA
AGGGGTTATGCTAGTTATTGCTCAGCGGTGGCAGCAGCCAACTCAGCTTCCTTTCGGGCTTTGTTAGCAG
CCGGATCTCAGTGGTGGTGGTGGTGGTGCTCGAGTGCGGCCGCAAGCTTGTCGACGGAGCTCGAATTCGG
ATCCGTTATCCACTTCCAATGTCATGGTGCGGGTTTAAGAAACGTCATTTCTACGGGAATAACCCCTGCG
CCTAACATTTGCCGACTTTGACGAACCTGGCCAGTAGCCGAATCGACCCAGAATGTGTTTTGCCACTGTT
TTTCTGGCAGCGTGGAAGTCACCTCTTCCTGCCAGACATTACACAGCACATCGCGACCCGCAATATTCAG
CGTCTCTAATCCAGCAAAGGAAAAAGTGGAACTCAGGGTCGCAGAGCGAAAATGGTTGTCTTCGCTCCAG
AGAATATCGCGCGTCCAGCGGCTGCCGTCTTTTATTGCCAGCGCGTTACGCAGAGGGTCCTGCCCGGAAT
TTGTCACTTCCAGCAGATTATTATTAAGTTTGACGGTTTTTAAAAGACGTCCATTGTGGGTAACCAGCAT
GGCGTTATCCTGGGATAACCATTTGCTTTGTTCTTGTTCTATATATCCCAGTACCACAAAGATTCGTTGC
CCTTCATTAAGGCGTAAATACATCGTGGAATAAGGCAACGCCTGGATCTGCTGATCCGCTACGGTGATAT
CCTGATTATCGAATAGGCTGGCGCGAAATGTATCGACCATACTTTGCTGGCTGTGCGTAGCATTGGATTG
GAAGTACAGGTTCTCGGTACCCAGATCTACACCAGAAGAATGATGATGATGATGGTGCATATGTATATCT
CCTTCTTAAAGTTAAACAAAATTATTTCTAGAGGGGAATTGTTATCCGCTCACAATTCCCCTATAGTGAG
TCGTATTAATTTCGCGGGATCGAGATCGATCTCGATCCTCTACGCCGGACGCATCGTGGCCGGCATCACC
GGCGCCACAGGTGCGGTTGCTGGCGCCTATATCGCCGACATCACCGATGGGGAAGATCGGGCTCGCCACT
TCGGGCTCATGAGCGCTTGTTTCGGCGTGGGTATGGTGGCAGGCCCCGTGGCCGGGGGACTGTTGGGCGC
CATCTCCTTGCATGCACCATTCCTTGCGGCGGCGGTGCTCAACGGCCTCAACCTACTACTGGGCTGCTTC
CTAATGCAGGAGTCGCATAAGGGAGAGCGTCGAGATCCCGGACACCATCGAATGGCGCAAAACCTTTCGC
GGTATGGCATGATAGCGCCCGGAAGAGAGTCAATTCAGGGTGGTGAATGTGAAACCAGTAACGTTATACG
ATGTCGCAGAGTATGCCGGTGTCTCTTATCAGACCGTTTCCCGCGTGGTGAACCAGGCCAGCCACGTTTC
TGCGAAAACGCGGGAAAAAGTGGAAGCGGCGATGGCGGAGCTGAATTACATTCCCAACCGCGTGGCACAA
CAACTGGCGGGCAAACAGTCGTTGCTGATTGGCGTTGCCACCTCCAGTCTGGCCCTGCACGCGCCGTCGC
AAATTGTCGCGGCGATTAAATCTCGCGCCGATCAACTGGGTGCCAGCGTGGTGGTGTCGATGGTAGAACG
AAGCGGCGTCGAAGCCTGTAAAGCGGCGGTGCACAATCTTCTCGCGCAACGCGTCAGTGGGCTGATCATT
AACTATCCGCTGGATGACCAGGATGCCATTGCTGTGGAAGCTGCCTGCACTAATGTTCCGGCGTTATTTC
TTGATGTCTCTGACCAGACACCCATCAACAGTATTATTTTCTCCCATGAAGACGGTACGCGACTGGGCGT
GGAGCATCTGGTCGCATTGGGTCACCAGCAAATCGCGCTGTTAGCGGGCCCATTAAGTTCTGTCTCGGCG
CGTCTGCGTCT
